>Addgene plasmid #205269 | pMJ548: pU6-SpuFz1_MS2-omegaRNA(75nt)-entry | addgene full sequence | sequence record 403503 | Addgene NGS Result
AATTCTGTGGAATGTGTGTCAGTTAGGGTGTGGAAAGTCCCCAGGCTCCCCAGCAGGCAGAAGTATGCAA
AGCATGCATCTCAATTAGTCAGCAACCAGGTGTGGAAAGTCCCCAGGCTCCCCAGCAGGCAGAAGTATGC
AAAGCATGCATCTCAATTAGTCAGCAACCATAGTCCCGCCCCTAACTCCGCCCATCCCGCCCCTAACTCC
GCCCAGTTCCGCCCATTCTCCGCCCCATGGCTGACTAATTTTTTTTATTTATGCAGAGGCCGAGGCCGCC
TCTGCCTCTGAGCTATTCCAGAAGTAGTGAGGAGGCTTTTTTGGAGGCCTAGGCTTTTGCAAAAAGCTAA
CTTGTTTATTGCAGCTTATAATGGTTACAAATAAAGCAATAGCATCACAAATTTCACAAATAAAGCATTT
TTTTCACTGCATTCTAGTTGTGGTTTGTCCAAACTCATCAATGTATCTTATCATGTCTGTATACCGTCGA
CCTCTAGCTAGAGCTTGGCGTAATCATGGTCATAGCTGTTTCCTGTGTGAAATTGTTATCCGCTCACAAT
TCCACACAACATACGAGCCGGAAGCATAAAGTGTAAAGCCTGGGGTGCCTAATGAGTGAGCTAACTCACA
TTAATTGCGTTGCGCTCACTGCCCGCTTTCCAGTCGGGAAACCTGTCGTGCCAGCTGCATTAATGAATCG
GCCAACGCGCGGGGAGAGGCGGTTTGCGTATTGGGCGCTCTTCCGCTTCCTCGCTCACTGACTCGCTGCG
CTCGGTCGTTCGGCTGCGGCGAGCGGTATCAGCTCACTCAAAGGCGGTAATACGGTTATCCACAGAATCA
GGGGATAACGCAGGAAAGAACATGTGAGCAAAAGGCCAGCAAAAGGCCAGGAACCGTAAAAAGGCCGCGT
TGCTGGCGTTTTTCCATAGGCTCCGCCCCCCTGACGAGCATCACAAAAATCGACGCTCAAGTCAGAGGTG
GCGAAACCCGACAGGACTATAAAGATACCAGGCGTTTCCCCCTGGAAGCTCCCTCGTGCGCTCTCCTGTT
CCGACCCTGCCGCTTACCGGATACCTGTCCGCCTTTCTCCCTTCGGGAAGCGTGGCGCTTTCTCATAGCT
CACGCTGTAGGTATCTCAGTTCGGTGTAGGTCGTTCGCTCCAAGCTGGGCTGTGTGCACGAACCCCCCGT
TCAGCCCGACCGCTGCGCCTTATCCGGTAACTATCGTCTTGAGTCCAACCCGGTAAGACACGACTTATCG
CCACTGGCAGCAGCCACTGGTAACAGGATTAGCAGAGCGAGGTATGTAGGCGGTGCTACAGAGTTCTTGA
AGTGGTGGCCTAACTACGGCTACACTAGAAGAACAGTATTTGGTATCTGCGCTCTGCTGAAGCCAGTTAC
CTTCGGAAAAAGAGTTGGTAGCTCTTGATCCGGCAAACAAACCACCGCTGGTAGCGGTGGTTTTTTTGTT
TGCAAGCAGCAGATTACGCGCAGAAAAAAAGGATCTCAAGAAGATCCTTTGATCTTTTCTACGGGGTCTG
ACGCTCAGTGGAACGAAAACTCACGTTAAGGGATTTTGGTCATGAGATTATCAAAAAGGATCTTCACCTA
GATCCTTTTAAATTAAAAATGAAGTTTTAAATCAATCTAAAGTATATATGAGTAAACTTGGTCTGACAGT
TACCAATGCTTAATCAGTGAGGCACCTATCTCAGCGATCTGTCTATTTCGTTCATCCATAGTTGCCTGAC
TCCCCGTCGTGTAGATAACTACGATACGGGAGGGCTTACCATCTGGCCCCAGTGCTGCAATGATACCGCG
AGACCCACGCTCACCGGCTCCAGATTTATCAGCAATAAACCAGCCAGCCGGAAGGGCCGAGCGCAGAAGT
GGTCCTGCAACTTTATCCGCCTCCATCCAGTCTATTAATTGTTGCCGGGAAGCTAGAGTAAGTAGTTCGC
CAGTTAATAGTTTGCGCAACGTTGTTGCCATTGCTACAGGCATCGTGGTGTCACGCTCGTCGTTTGGTAT
GGCTTCATTCAGCTCCGGTTCCCAACGATCAAGGCGAGTTACATGATCCCCCATGTTGTGCAAAAAAGCG
GTTAGCTCCTTCGGTCCTCCGATCGTTGTCAGAAGTAAGTTGGCCGCAGTGTTATCACTCATGGTTATGG
CAGCACTGCATAATTCTCTTACTGTCATGCCATCCGTAAGATGCTTTTCTGTGACTGGTGAGTACTCAAC
CAAGTCATTCTGAGAATAGTGTATGCGGCGACCGAGTTGCTCTTGCCCGGCGTCAATACGGGATAATACC
GCGCCACATAGCAGAACTTTAAAAGTGCTCATCATTGGAAAACGTTCTTCGGGGCGAAAACTCTCAAGGA
TCTTACCGCTGTTGAGATCCAGTTCGATGTAACCCACTCGTGCACCCAACTGATCTTCAGCATCTTTTAC
TTTCACCAGCGTTTCTGGGTGAGCAAAAACAGGAAGGCAAAATGCCGCAAAAAAGGGAATAAGGGCGACA
CGGAAATGTTGAATACTCATACTCTTCCTTTTTCAATATTATTGAAGCATTTATCAGGGTTATTGTCTCA
TGAGCGGATACATATTTGAATGTATTTAGAAAAATAAACAAATAGGGGTTCCGCGCACATTTCCCCGAAA
AGTGCCACCTGAGGGCCTATTTCCCATGATTCCTTCATATTTGCATATACGATACAAGGCTGTTAGAGAG
ATAATTAGAATTAATTTGACTGTAAACACAAAGATATTAGTACAAAATACGTGACGTAGAAAGTAATAAT
TTCTTGGGTAGTTTGCAGTTTTAAAATTATGTTTTAAAATGGACTATCATATGCTTACCGTAACTTGAAA
GTATTTCGATTTCTTGGCTTTATATATCTTGTGGAAAGGACAGAAAACATGAGGATCACCCATGTCTGCA
GTTTTCCGAGCCGGTTGTCGCGCGGTTCAATCCCTGGTGCGGGTGCTAGTGCCAATACCCACCGGCTCCG
CACTACAGTCTTCTCTGAAGACCATTTTTT
Features (pLannotate 1.2.2; 11 found; start..end, strand, type, name):
     14..343     +  promoter       SV40 promoter: SV40 enhancer and early promoter
    349..470     +  polyA_signal   SV40 poly(A) signal: SV40 polyadenylation signal
    543..559     -  protein_bind   lac operator: The lac repressor binds to the lac operator to inhibit transcription in E. coli. This inhibition can be relieved by adding lactose or isopropyl-β-D-thiogalactopyranoside (IPTG). lac repressor encoded by lacI
    567..597     -  promoter       lac promoter: promoter for the E. coli lac operon
    612..633     -  protein_bind   CAP binding site: CAP binding activates transcription in the presence of cAMP. E. coli catabolite activator protein
    646..738     -  CDS            lacI (fragment): lac repressor; lacI; The lac repressor binds to the lac operator to inhibit transcription in E. coli. This inhibition can be relieved by adding lactose or isopropyl-β-D-thiogalactopyranoside (IPTG).
    921..1509    -  rep_origin     ori: high-copy-number ColE1/pMB1/pBR322/pUC origin of replication
   1680..2540    -  CDS            AmpR: β-lactamase; bla; confers resistance to ampicillin, carbenicillin, and related antibiotics
   2541..2645    -  promoter       AmpR promoter: bla
   2671..2911    +  promoter       U6 promoter: RNA polymerase III promoter for human U6 snRNA
   2917..2935    +  misc_RNA       MS2 stem loop: stem loop that binds the bacteriophage MS2 coat protein
