[The description below was written by a language model from this plasmid's Addgene catalogue record and pLannotate feature annotations shown in this document.]
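Description:
pMJ548: pU6-SpuFz1_MS2-omegaRNA(75nt)-entry is a small (about 3 kb) mammalian expression plasmid built on a pU6 backbone that serves as a guide-cloning entry vector for the omegaRNA (ωRNA) of SpuFz1, the Fanzor RNA-guided endonuclease from the fungus Spizellomyces punctatus. It is propagated in E. coli from a high-copy ColE1/pUC-type origin and selected with ampicillin through a β-lactamase gene driven by its native bla promoter.

The payload is a human U6 RNA polymerase III promoter, which suits the production of short, non-polyadenylated RNAs with defined ends in human cells. Directly downstream of it the feature table annotates an MS2 stem loop, the hairpin bound by bacteriophage MS2 coat protein, consistent with the catalogue description of a 5' MS2 tag on the RNA. According to the record, this is followed by a 75-nt SpuFz1 ωRNA scaffold and a BbsI site into which a target-specific guide sequence can be inserted. Neither the scaffold nor the BbsI site is annotated by the automated feature call, presumably because they are not among its standard reference parts. The record does not state the intended function of the MS2 tag.

Other annotated elements look like backbone remnants rather than working cassettes. These include an SV40 enhancer/early promoter followed almost immediately by an SV40 polyadenylation signal with no coding sequence between them, as well as a lac promoter, lac operator, CAP binding site and a short lacI fragment. The plasmid encodes no nuclease, so it would be used alongside a separate source of SpuFz1 protein to test programmable, ωRNA-guided DNA targeting in human cells.
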