Addgene plasmid #205269: pMJ548: pU6-SpuFz1_MS2-omegaRNA(75nt)-entry
Purpose: Human expression vector for SpuFz1 omegaRNA 75-nt scaffold + 5' MS2- (BbsI guide entry site)
Depositing lab: Feng Zhang. Depositing organization: Broad Institute. Publication: Fanzor is a eukaryotic programmable RNA-guided endonuclease. Saito M, Xu P, Faure G, Maguire S, Kannan S, Altae-Tran H, Vo S, Desimone A, Macrae RK, Zhang F. Nature. 2023 Jun 28. doi: 10.1038/s41586-023-06356-2. PubMed 37380027.
Backbone
  Vector backbone: pU6
  Vector type: Mammalian Expression
Growth in bacteria
  Bacterial resistance: Ampicillin, 100 μg/mL
  Growth temperature: 37°C
  Growth strain: DH5alpha
  Copy number: High Copy
Gene/Insert
  Gene/Insert name: SpuFz1 omegaRNA
  Species: Spizellomyces punctatus
  Cloning method: Gibson Cloning
Terms and licenses: Academic/Nonprofit Terms; Industry Terms: Not Available to Industry
How to cite: pMJ548: pU6-SpuFz1_MS2-omegaRNA(75nt)-entry was a gift from Feng Zhang (Addgene plasmid # 205269 ; http://n2t.net/addgene:205269 ; RRID:Addgene_205269)
